Addgene plasmid #34445: KHBD00320
Depositing lab: Bart Deplancke. Depositing organization: Swiss Federal Institute of Technology (EPFL). Publication: Automated protein-DNA interaction screening of Drosophila regulatory elements. Korneel Hens, Jean-Daniel Feuz, Alina Isakova, Antonina Lagovitina, Andreas Massouras, Julien Bryois, Patrick Callaerts, Susan E. Celniker, Bart Deplancke. Nat Methods. 2011 Oct 30;8(12):1065-70. 10.1038/nmeth.1763 PubMed 22037703.
Backbone
  Vector backbone: pDONR221
  Backbone manufacturer: Invitrogen
  Backbone size w/o insert (bp): 2536
  Vector type: Gateway Donor Vector
Growth in bacteria
  Bacterial resistance: Kanamycin, 50 μg/mL
  Growth temperature: 37°C
  Growth strain: DH5alpha
  Copy number: High Copy
Gene/Insert
  Gene/Insert name: CG6376 (alt names: FBgn0011766; E2f; E2F transcription factor)
  Species: D. melanogaster (fly)
  Insert size (bp): 2415
  Entrez Gene: E2f1 (a.k.a. Dmel_CG6376, CG6376, DRTF1/E2F, DmE2F-1, Dmel\CG6376, Dp, E(Sev-CycE)3A, E(var)3-93E, E(var)3-95E, E(var)93E, E2F, E2F-1, E2F1, E2f, Evar(3)164, dE2F, dE2F1, dE2f, dE2f1, de2f1, def21, drosE2F1, e2f, e2f1, l(3)07172, l(3)j3B1, l(3)j3C2, l(3)rM729)
  Cloning method: Gateway Cloning
  Sequencing primers: 5′ M13F; 3′ M13R
Terms and licenses: Academic/Nonprofit Terms; Industry Terms: Not Available to Industry
Depositor comments: Please note that the ORFs in this collection were cloned open-ended (without a stop codon).
How to cite: KHBD00320 was a gift from Bart Deplancke (Addgene plasmid # 34445 ; http://n2t.net/addgene:34445 ; RRID:Addgene_34445)
