[The description below was written by a language model from this plasmid's Addgene catalogue record.]
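Description:
KHBD00320 is a Gateway entry clone built on the Invitrogen pDONR221 donor backbone, carrying the open reading frame of the Drosophila melanogaster gene CG6376, which encodes the E2F transcription factor (E2f1, also known as dE2F1). The insert is about 2.4 kb in a backbone of roughly 2.5 kb after recombination. It is a purely bacterial cloning and shuttling vector: it is maintained at high copy in standard E. coli hosts and selected with kanamycin. Because the ORF was introduced by Gateway cloning into a pDONR vector, it is expected to sit between attL recombination sites in place of the donor's counter-selection cassette, although the record provides no feature table to confirm the exact junctions. M13 forward and reverse primer sites flanking the insert are listed for sequence verification.

The plasmid contains no promoter intended to express the insert, and the record lists no tags or reporters; its role is to act as a source of the coding sequence. An LR recombination reaction moves the ORF into any compatible destination vector, which then supplies the promoter, fusion partners and host-specific elements. The depositor notes that ORFs in this collection were cloned open-ended, without a stop codon, so the E2f coding sequence can be read through into C-terminal fusions as well as joined to N-terminal ones. The clone belongs to a collection of Drosophila transcription factor ORFs assembled for automated screening of protein–DNA interactions with fly regulatory elements, and it is suited to generating expression constructs for such interaction assays or for other studies of E2f function.
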