>Addgene plasmid #34445 | KHBD00320 | depositor partial sequence | sequence record 41012 | KHBD00320 sequence 2415 bps
ATGTCCAAGTTCTTTGTGAATGTTGCCCCCATCAACAACAGCAACAGCAGCAGTAGCCACACAACCACCA
GCAGCAACACCCAGCGCCACCAGCAGCACCAACAACACTATGGCGGGAGCGGGACAACCGGCCACACGAT
GGTGGCCCGCAGACTCAACTACGATCTGCACGGCGGCACCACCAGCATCAACAACAACAACAACATTGTG
ATCAAGAACGAGTCCGTCGACTTGGACTACGATCACGTCCTGAGCAGCAGCGACAGCAACAGCAACGGCG
GCGTGGCAGCCCACCTGCGGGATCATGTCTACATCAGTCTGGACAAGGGGCACAACACGGGGGCAGTGGC
AACAGCAGCGGCGGCGGCAACGGCGGGCCAAACGCAGCAGCAACTGCAGCAGCAGCACCACCACCAAAAT
CAGCAGCAACGCAAGGCGACCGGCAAATCCAACGATATCACAAATTATTACAAGGTCAAACGTCGGCCAC
ACGCCGTCAGCGATGAGATTCACCCGAAGAAGCAGGCCAAGCAGAGCGCCCACCACCAGACGGTGTATCA
GAAGCATACGGCTAGCAGTGCGCCCCAGCAGCTCCGGCACAGCCACCACCAGCTGCGCCACGACGCGGAT
GCCGAACTGGACGAGGATGTGGTGGAGCGGGTGGCCAAGCCGGCATCGCATCACCCCTTTTCGCTGTCGA
CGCCCCAGCAACAGTTGGCTGCGTCGGTGGCCAGCAGTTCCTCGAGCGGAGATCGCAATCGGGCGGACAC
CTCGCTGGGAATACTGACCAAAAAGTTTGTAGACCTGCTGCAGGAGTCACCGGATGGCGTGGTGGATCTG
AACGAGGCCTCCAATCGATTGCACGTTCAGAAGCGGCGCATCTACGACATTACCAATGTCCTCGAAGGCA
TTAACATCCTGGAGAAGAAGTCGAAGAACAACATCCAGTGGCGCTGCGGGCAGTCGATGGTCAGCCAGGA
GCGTTCCCGTCACATCGAAGCGGATTCGTTGCGGCTGGAGCAACAGGAGAACGAGCTGAACAAGGCCATC
GATCTGATGCGCGAGAATCTGGCTGAGATCTCCCAGGAGGTGGAGAACTCCGGCGGCATGGCCTACGTCA
CGCAGAACGACCTGCTCAACGTGGATCTCTTCAAAGATCAGATCGTTATCGTGATCAAGGCGCCGCCAGA
GGCTAAGCTTGTGCTGCCCAACACAAAATTGCCGCGCGAGATTTACGTGAAAGCGGAGAACAGCGGGGAG
ATCAACGTCTTCCTCTGCCATGACACCTCACCGGAAAATTCGCCAATCGCGCCGGGCGCCGGCTACGTTG
GAGCACCCGGTGCAGGATGCGTCCGTACGGCCACCTCCACACGACTGCATCCGTTGACCAACCAGCGACT
GAACGATCCGCTCTTCAACAATATCGATGCCATGAGCACCAAGGGATTATTTCAAACGCCCTACCGCTCG
GCTCGCAACCTCAGCAAATCGATTGAGGAAGCCGCCAAGCAGTCCCAGCCTGAATATAATAACATTTGTG
ATATTGCGATGGGCCAGCATCATAATCTGAACCAGCAGCAGCAGCAGCAACAACAACAGTTGCTACAGCA
GCCGGAGGAGGACGATGTGGACGTGGAGCTGAACCAGCTGGTTCCGACACTGACGAATCCTGTGGTCCGG
ACCCATCAGTTCCAGCAGCACCAGCAGCCCTCCATCCAGGAGCTGTTCAGCAGCTTAACAGAATCCTCGC
CTCCAACGCCCACCAAGCGGCGTCGGGAGGCAGCAGCCGCAGCAATTGCCGCAGGCAGCTCAACAACAGC
AACCACTACTCTTAATAGTCATAACAACAGAAACCACAGCAATCATAGCAACCACAGCAACCATAGCAGC
AGCAACAACAGCAAATCCCAACCACCCACAATAGGCTACGGCAGCAGTCAGCGACGCAGCGATGTGCCCA
TGTATAATTGTGCAATGGAAGGCGCAACCACAACATCTGCAACAGCAGATACGACAGCTGCCACATCGCG
ATCGGCCGCAGCAAGCTCACTGCAGATGCAATTCGCTGCCGTCGCGGAGAGCAACAACGGCAGTAGCAGC
GGCGGTGGTGGCGGCGGCGGCGGCTATGGCAGCATCGCTGGCGCTGGCGCCAACGCTGATCCCCATCAGC
CGTACAGCCATGACCGCAACAGCCTGCCGCCCGGCGTGGCTGACTGCGATGCCAACAGCAACAGCAGCAG
TGTCACGCTGCAGGGCCTCGATGCTCTCTTCAACGACATTGGCTCGGACTACTTCAGCAACGATATCGCC
TTTGTGTCCATCAATCCGCCGGACGACAATGACTATCCGTATGCGCTGAACGCGAACGAGGGCATCGATC
GGCTGTTTGACTTCGGTTCGGATGCCTATGGACCC
