>Addgene plasmid #34445 | KHBD00320 | addgene partial sequence | sequence record 42526 | M13-Rev 5'-CAGGAAACAGCTATGACC-3'
GATTTTATTTTGACTGATAGTGACCTGTTCGTTGCAACAAATTGATAAGCAATGCTTTCTTATAATGCCA
ACTTTGTACAAGAAAGTTGGCAAGGGTCCATAGGCATCCGAACCGAAGTCAAACAGCCGATCGATGCCCT
CGTTCGCGTTCAGCGCATACGGATAGTCATTGTCGTCCGGCGGATTGATGGACACAAAGGCGATATCGTT
GCTGAAGTAGTCCGAGCCAATGTCGTTGAAGAGAGCATCGAGGCCCTGCAGCGTGACACTGCTGCTGTTG
CTGTTGGCATCGCAGTCAGCCACGCCGGGCGGCAGGCTGTTGCGGTCATGGCTGTACGGCTGATGGGGAT
CAGCGTTGGCGCCAGCGCCAGCGATGCTGCCATAGCCGCCGCCGCCGCCACCACCGCCGCTGCTACTGCC
GTTGTTGCTCTCCGCGACGGCAGCGAATTGCATCTGCAGTGAGCTTGCTGCGGCCGATCGCGATGTGGCA
GCTGTCGTATCTGCTGTTGCAGATGTTGTGGTTGCGCCTTCCATTGCACAATTATACATGGGCACATCGC
TGCGTCGCTGACTGCTGCCGTAGCCTATTGTGGGTGGTTGGGATTTGCTGTTGTTGCTGCTGCTATGGTT
GCTGTGGTTGCTATGATTGCTGTGGTTTCTGTTGTTATGACTATTAAGAGTAGTGGTTGCTGTTGTTGAG
CTGCCTGCGGCAATTGCTGCGGCTGCTGCCTCCCGACGCCGCTTGGTGGGCGTTGGAGGCGAGGATTCTG
